>Addgene plasmid #161792 | pUltra-hot-H2B-mTagBFP2 | addgene full sequence | sequence record 316815 | Addgene NGS Result
GGCCTCCGCGCCGGGTTTTGGCGCCTCCCGCGGGCGCCCCCCTCCTCACGGCGAGCGCTGCCACGTCAGA
CGAAGGGCGCAGCGAGCGTCCTGATCCTTCCGCCCGGACGCTCAGGACAGCGGCCCGCTGCTCATAAGAC
TCGGCCTTAGAACCCCAGTATCAGCAGAAGGACATTTTAGGACGGGACTTGGGTGACTCTAGGGCACTGG
TTTTCTTTCCAGAGAGCGGAACAGGCGAGGAAAAGTAGTCCCTTCTCGGCGATTCTGCGGAGGGATCTCC
GTGGGGCGGTGAACGCCGATGATTATATAAGGACGCGCCGGGTGTGGCACAGCTAGTTCCGTCGCAGCCG
GGATTTGGGTCGCGGTTCTTGTTTGTGGATCGCTGTGATCGTCACTTGGTGAGTAGCGGGCTGCTGGGCT
GGCCGGGGCTTTCGTGGCCGCCGGGCCGCTCGGTGGGACGGAAGCGTGTGGAGAGACCGCCAAGGGCTGT
AGTCTGGGTCCGCGAGCAAGGTTGCCCTGAACTGGGGGTTGGGGGGAGCGCAGCAAAATGGCGGCTGTTC
CCGAGTCTTGAATGGAAGACGCTTGTGAGGCGGGCTGTGAGGTCGTTGAAACAAGGTGGGGGGCATGGTG
GGCGGCAAGAACCCAAGGTCTTGAGGCCTTCGCTAATGCGGGAAAGCTCTTATTCGGGTGAGATGGGCTG
GGGCACCATCTGGGGACCCTGACGTGAAGTTTGTCACTGACTGGAGAACTCGGTTTGTCGTCTGTTGCGG
GGGCGGCAGTTATGGCGGTGCCGTTGGGCAGTGCACCCGTACCTTTGGGAGCGCGCGCCCTCGTCGTGTC
GTGACGTCACCCGTTCTGTTGGCTTATAATGCAGGGTGGGGCCACCTGCCGGTAGGTGTGCGGTAGGCTT
TTCTCCGTCGCAGGACGCAGGGTTCGGGCCTAGGGTAGGCTCTCCTGAATCGACAGGCGCCGGACCTCTG
GTGAGGGGAGGGATAAGTGAGGCGTCAGTTTCTTTGGTCGGTTTTATGTACCTATCTTCTTAAGTAGCTG
AAGCTCCGGTTTTGAACTATGCGCTCGGGGTTGGCGAGTGTGTTTTGTGAAGTTTTTTAGGCACCTTTTG
AAATGTAATCATTTGGGTCAATATGTAATTTTCAGTGTTAGACTAGTAAATTGTCCGCTAAATTCTGGCC
GTTTTTGGCTTTTTTGTTAGACGAAGCTTGGGCTGCAGGTCCGATCCACCGGTCGCCACCATGGTGAGCA
AGGGCGAGGAGGATAACATGGCCATCATCAAGGAGTTCATGCGCTTCAAGGTGCACATGGAGGGCTCCGT
GAACGGCCACGAGTTCGAGATCGAGGGCGAGGGCGAGGGCCGCCCCTACGAGGGCACCCAGACCGCCAAG
CTGAAGGTGACCAAGGGTGGCCCCCTGCCCTTCGCCTGGGACATCCTGTCCCCTCAGTTCATGTACGGCT
CCAAGGCCTACGTGAAGCACCCCGCCGACATCCCCGACTACTTGAAGCTGTCCTTCCCCGAGGGCTTCAA
GTGGGAGCGCGTGATGAACTTCGAGGACGGCGGCGTGGTGACCGTGACCCAGGACTCCTCCCTGCAGGAC
GGCGAGTTCATCTACAAGGTGAAGCTGCGCGGCACCAACTTCCCCTCCGACGGCCCCGTAATGCAGAAGA
AGACCATGGGCTGGGAGGCCTCCTCCGAGCGGATGTACCCCGAGGACGGCGCCCTGAAGGGCGAGATCAA
GCAGAGGCTGAAGCTGAAGGACGGCGGCCACTACGACGCTGAGGTCAAGACCACCTACAAGGCCAAGAAG
CCCGTGCAGCTGCCCGGCGCCTACAACGTCAACATCAAGTTGGACATCACCTCCCACAACGAGGACTACA
CCATCGTGGAACAGTACGAACGCGCCGAGGGCCGCCACTCCACCGGCGGCATGGACGAGCTGTACAAGGG
ATCTGGAGCAACAAACTTCTCACTACTCAAACAAGCAGGTGACGTGGAGGAGAATCCCGGGCCTTCTAGA
ATGCCAGAGCCAGCGAAGTCTGCTCCCGCCCCGAAAAAGGGCTCCAAGAAGGCGGTGACTAAGGCGCAGA
AGAAAGGCGGCAAGAAGCGCAAGCGCAGCCGCAAGGAGAGCTATTCCATCTATGTGTACAAGGTTCTGAA
GCAGGTCCACCCTGACACCGGCATTTCGTCCAAGGCCATGGGCATCATGAACTCGTTTGTGAACGACATT
TTCGAGCGCATCGCAGGTGAGGCTTCCCGCCTGGCGCATTACAACAAGCGCTCGACCATCACCTCCAGGG
AGATCCAGACGGCCGTGCGCCTGCTGCTGCCTGGGGAGTTGGCCAAGCACGCCGTGTCCGAGGGTACTAA
GGCCATCACCAAGTACACCAGCGCTAAGGACCCTCCAGTCGCCACCATGAGCGAGTTGATCAAGGAAAAC
ATGCATATGAAGCTCTACATGGAAGGCACCGTGGACAACCACCATTTCAAGTGTACCTCCGAGGGAGAGG
GAAAGCCTTACGAGGGAACTCAGACCATGCGCATCAAGGTCGTGGAAGGCGGTCCACTGCCCTTCGCTTT
CGACATTCTCGCCACCTCATTCCTCTACGGCTCCAAGACTTTCATCAATCATACCCAGGGTATTCCCGAT
TTCTTCAAGCAATCGTTCCCGGAAGGGTTTACCTGGGAACGCGTGACCACTTACGAGGACGGAGGGGTCC
TGACCGCAACTCAGGACACTAGCCTGCAGGACGGTTGCCTGATCTATAACGTGAAGATTCGGGGAGTGAA
CTTCACCTCCAACGGACCTGTCATGCAAAAGAAAACCCTGGGCTGGGAAGCCTTTACCGAGACTCTGTAT
CCGGCCGACGGCGGACTTGAGGGGAGAAATGATATGGCGCTGAAACTGGTCGGCGGCTCCCACCTGATCG
CCAACGCCAAGACGACCTACCGGTCGAAGAAGCCCGCCAAGAACCTGAAGATGCCGGGAGTGTACTACGT
GGACTACAGGCTGGAGCGGATCAAGGAAGCCAACAACGAAACATACGTGGAACAGCACGAAGTGGCCGTG
GCGCGCTACTGCGATCTCCCTAGCAAACTGGGGCACAAACTCAATGGATCCGGCTCCGGCGAGGGCAGGG
GAAGTCTACTAACATGCGGGGACGTGGAGGAAAATCCCGGCCCAGCTAGCGTGTGATCAGAATTCGTTCC
GGAGTCGTCGACTCGACAATCAACCTCTGGATTACAAAATTTGTGAAAGATTGACTGGTATTCTTAACTA
TGTTGCTCCTTTTACGCTATGTGGATACGCTGCTTTAATGCCTTTGTATCATGCTATTGCTTCCCGTATG
GCTTTCATTTTCTCCTCCTTGTATAAATCCTGGTTGCTGTCTCTTTATGAGGAGTTGTGGCCCGTTGTCA
GGCAACGTGGCGTGGTGTGCACTGTGTTTGCTGACGCAACCCCCACTGGTTGGGGCATTGCCACCACCTG
TCAGCTCCTTTCCGGGACTTTCGCTTTCCCCCTCCCTATTGCCACGGCGGAACTCATCGCCGCCTGCCTT
GCCCGCTGCTGGACAGGGGCTCGGCTGTTGGGCACTGACAATTCCGTGGTGTTGTCGGGGAAGCTGACGT
CCTTTCCATGGCTGCTCGCCTGTGTTGCCACCTGGATTCTGCGCGGGACGTCCTTCTGCTACGTCCCTTC
GGCCCTCAATCCAGCGGACCTTCCTTCCCGCGGCCTGCTGCCGGCTCTGCGGCCTCTTCCGCATCTTCGC
CTTCGCCCTCAGACGAGTCGGATCTCCCTTTGGGCCGCCTCCCCGCCTGGAATTAATTCGAGCTCGGTAC
CTTTAAGACCAATGACTTACAAGGCAGCTGTAGATCTTAGCCACTTTTTAAAAGAAAAGGGGGGACTGGA
AGGGCTACGTAACTCCCAACGAAGACAAGATCTGCTTTTTGCTTGTACTGGGTCTCTCTGGTTAGACCAG
ATCTGAGCCTGGGAGCTCTCTGGCTAACTAGGGAACCCACTGCTTAAGCCTCAATAAAGCTTGCCTTGAG
TGCTTCAAGTAGTGTGTGCCCGTCTGTTGTGTGACTCTGGTAACTAGAGATCCCTCAGACCCTTTTAGTC
AGTGTGGAAAATCTCTAGCAGTAGTAGTTCATGTCATCTTATTATTCAGTATTTATAACTTGCAAAGAAA
TGAATATCAGAGAGTGAGAGGAACTTGTTTATTGCAGCTTATAATGGTTACAAATAAAGCAATAGCATCA
CAAATTTCACAAATAAAGCATTTTTTTCACTGCATTCTAGTTGTGGTTTGTCCAAACTCATCAATGTATC
TTATCATGTCTGGCTCTAGCTATCCCGCCCCTAACTCCGCCCATCCCGCCCCTAACTCCGCCCAGTTCCG
CCCATTCTCCGCCCCATGGCTGACTAATTTTTTTTATTTATGCAGAGGCCGAGGCCGCCTCGGCCTCTGA
GCTATTCCAGAAGTAGTGAGGAGGCTTTTTTGGAGGCCTAGGGACGTACCCAATTCGCCCTATAGTGAGT
CGTATTACGCGCGCTCACTGGCCGTCGTTTTACAACGTCGTGACTGGGAAAACCCTGGCGTTACCCAACT
TAATCGCCTTGCAGCACATCCCCCTTTCGCCAGCTGGCGTAATAGCGAAGAGGCCCGCACCGATCGCCCT
TCCCAACAGTTGCGCAGCCTGAATGGCGAATGGG
[124 nt withheld, positions 4725-4848]
C
[91 nt withheld, positions 4850-4940]
A
[49 nt withheld, positions 4942-4990]
CCTTTGACGTTGGAGTCCACGTTCTTT
[37 nt withheld, positions 5018-5054]
ACCCTATCTCGGTCTATTCTTTTGATTTATAAGGGATTTTGCCGATTTCGGCCTATTGGTTAAAAAATGA
GCTGATTTAACAAAAATTTAACGCGAATTTTAACAAAATATTAACGCTTACAATTTAGGTGGCACTTTTC
GGGGAAATGTGCGCGGAACCCCTATTTGTTTATTTTTCTAAATACATTCAAATATGTATCCGCTCATGAG
ACAATAACCCTGATAAATGCTTCAATAATATTGAAAAAGGAAGAGTATGAGTATTCAACATTTCCGTGTC
GCCCTTATTCCCTTTTTTGCGGCATTTTGCCTTCCTGTTTTTGCTCACCCAGAAACGCTGGTGAAAGTAA
AAGATGCTGAAGATCAGTTGGGTGCACGAGTGGGTTACATCGAACTGGATCTCAACAGCGGTAAGATCCT
TGAGAGTTTTCGCCCCGAAGAACGTTTTCCAATGATGAGCACTTTTAAAGTTCTGCTATGTGGCGCGGTA
TTATCCCGTATTGACGCCGGGCAAGAGCAACTCGGTCGCCGCATACACTATTCTCAGAATGACTTGGTTG
AGTACTCACCAGTCACAGAAAAGCATCTTACGGATGGCATGACAGTAAGAGAATTATGCAGTGCTGCCAT
AACCATGAGTGATAACACTGCGGCCAACTTACTTCTGACAACGATCGGAGGACCGAAGGAGCTAACCGCT
TTTTTGCACAACATGGGGGATCATGTAACTCGCCTTGATCGTTGGGAACCGGAGCTGAATGAAGCCATAC
CAAACGACGAGCGTGACACCACGATGCCTGTAGCAATGGCAACAACGTTGCGCAAACTATTAACTGGCGA
ACTACTTACTCTAGCTTCCCGGCAACAATTAATAGACTGGATGGAGGCGGATAAAGTTGCAGGACCACTT
CTGCGCTCGGCCCTTCCGGCTGGCTGGTTTATTGCTGATAAATCTGGAGCCGGTGAGCGTGGGTCTCGCG
GTATCATTGCAGCACTGGGGCCAGATGGTAAGCCCTCCCGTATCGTAGTTATCTACACGACGGGGAGTCA
GGCAACTATGGATGAACGAAATAGACAGATCGCTGAGATAGGTGCCTCACTGATTAAGCATTGGTAACTG
TCAGACCAAGTTTACTCATATATACTTTAGATTGATTTAAAACTTCATTTTTAATTTAAAAGGATCTAGG
TGAAGATCCTTTTTGATAATCTCATGACCAAAATCCCTTAACGTGAGTTTTCGTTCCACTGAGCGTCAGA
CCCCGTAGAAAAGATCAAAGGATCTTCTTGAGATCCTTTTTTTCTGCGCGTAATCTGCTGCTTGCAAACA
AAAAAACCACCGCTACCAGCGGTGGTTTGTTTGCCGGATCAAGAGCTACCAACTCTTTTTCCGAAGGTAA
CTGGCTTCAGCAGAGCGCAGATACCAAATACTGTTCTTCTAGTGTAGCCGTAGTTAGGCCACCACTTCAA
GAACTCTGTAGCACCGCCTACATACCTCGCTCTGCTAATCCTGTTACCAGTGGCTGCTGCCAGTGGCGAT
AAGTCGTGTCTTACCGGGTTGGACTCAAGACGATAGTTACCGGATAAGGCGCAGCGGTCGGGCTGAACGG
GGGGTTCGTGCACACAGCCCAGCTTGGAGCGAACGACCTACACCGAACTGAGATACCTACAGCGTGAGCT
ATGAGAAAGCGCCACGCTTCCCGAAGGGAGAAAGGCGGACAGGTATCCGGTAAGCGGCAGGGTCGGAACA
GGAGAGCGCACGAGGGAGCTTCCAGGGGGAAACGCCTGGTATCTTTATAGTCCTGTCGGGTTTCGCCACC
TCTCACTTGAGCGTCGATTTTTGTGATGCTCGTCAGGGGGGCGGAGCCTATGGAAAAACGCCAGCAACGC
GGCCTTTTTACGGTTCCTGGCCTTTTGCTGGCCTTTTGCTCACATGTTCTTTCCTGCGTTATCCCCTGAT
TCTGTGGATAACCGTATTACCGCCTTTGAGTGAGCTGATACCGCTCGCCGCAGCCGAACGACCGAGCGCA
GCGAGTCAGTGAGCGAGGAAGCGGAAGAGCGCCCAATACGCAAACCGCCTCTCCCCGCGCGTTGGCCGAT
TCATTAATGCAGCTGGCACGACAGGTTTCCCGACTGGAAAGCGGGCAGTGAGCGCAACGCAATTAATGTG
AGTTAGCTCACTCATTAGGCACCCCAGGCTTTACACTTTATGCTTCCGGCTCGTATGTTGTGTGGAATTG
TGAGCGGATAACAATTTCACACAGGAAACAGCTATGACCATGATTACGCCAAGCGCGCAATTAACCCTCA
CTAAAGGGAACAAAAGCTGGAGCTGCAAGCTTAATGTAGTCTTATGCAATACTCTTGTAGTCTTGCAACA
TGGTAACGATGAGTTAGCAACATGCCTTACAAGGAGAGAAAAAGCACCGTGCATGCCGATTGGTGGAAGT
AAGGTGGTACGATCGTGCCTTATTAGGAAGGCAACAGACGGGTCTGACATGGATTGGACGAACCACTGAA
TTGCCGCATTGCAGAGATATTGTATTTAAGTGCCTAGCTCGATACATAAACGGGTCTCTCTGGTTAGACC
AGATCTGAGCCTGGGAGCTCTCTGGCTAACTAGGGAACCCACTGCTTAAGCCTCAATAAAGCTTGCCTTG
AGTGCTTCAAGTAGTGTGTGCCCGTCTGTTGTGTGACTCTGGTAACTAGAGATCCCTCAGACCCTTTTAG
TCAGTGTGGAAAATCTCTAGCAGTGGCGCCCGAACAGGGACTTGAAAGCGAAAGGGAAACCAGAGGAGCT
CTCTCGACGCAGGACTCGGCTTGCTGAAGCGCGCACGGCAAGAGGCGAGGGGCGGCGACTGGTGAGTACG
CCAAAAATTTTGACTAGCGGAGGCTAGAAGGAGAGAGATGGGTGCGAGAGCGTCAGTATTAAGCGGGGGA
GAATTAGATCGCGATGGGAAAAAATTCGGTTAAGGCCAGGGGGAAAGAAAAAATATAAATTAAAACATAT
AGTATGGGCAAGCAGGGAGCTAGAACGATTCGCAGTTAATCCTGGCCTGTTAGAAACATCAGAAGGCTGT
AGACAAATACTGGGACAGCTACAACCATCCCTTCAGACAGGATCAGAAGAACTTAGATCATTATATAATA
CAGTAGCAACCCTCTATTGTGTGCATCAAAGGATAGAGATAAAAGACACCAAGGAAGCTTTAGACAAGAT
AGAGGAAGAGCAAAACAAAAGTAAGACCACCGCACAGCAAGCGGCCGCTGATCTTCAGACCTGGAGGAGG
AGATATGAGGGACAATTGGAGAAGTGAATTATATAAATATAAAGTAGTAAAAATTGAACCATTAGGAGTA
GCACCCACCAAGGCAAAGAGAAGAGTGGTGCAGAGAGAAAAAAGAGCAGTGGGAATAGGAGCTTTGTTCC
TTGGGTTCTTGGGAGCAGCAGGAAGCACTATGGGCGCAGCGTCAATGACGCTGACGGTACAGGCCAGACA
ATTATTGTCTGGTATAGTGCAGCAGCAGAACAATTTGCTGAGGGCTATTGAGGCGCAACAGCATCTGTTG
CAACTCACAGTCTGGGGCATCAAGCAGCTCCAGGCAAGAATCCTGGCTGTGGAAAGATACCTAAAGGATC
AACAGCTCCTGGGGATTTGGGGTTGCTCTGGAAAACTCATTTGCACCACTGCTGTGCCTTGGAATGCTAG
TTGGAGTAATAAATCTCTGGAACAGATTTGGAATCACACGACCTGGATGGAGTGGGACAGAGAAATTAAC
AATTACACAAGCTTAATACACTCCTTAATTGAAGAATCGCAAAACCAGCAAGAAAAGAATGAACAAGAAT
TATTGGAATTAGATAAATGGGCAAGTTTGTGGAATTGGTTTAACATAACAAATTGGCTGTGGTATATAAA
ATTATTCATAATGATAGTAGGAGGCTTGGTAGGTTTAAGAATAGTTTTTGCTGTACTTTCTATAGTGAAT
AGAGTTAGGCAGGGATATTCACCATTATCGTTTCAGACCCACCTCCCAACCCCGAGGGGACCCGACAGGC
CCGAAGGAATAGAAGAAGAAGGTGGAGAGAGAGACAGAGACAGATCCATTCGATTAGTGAACGGATCGGC
ACTGCGTGCGCCAATTCTGCAGACAAATGGCAGTATTCATCCACAATTTTAAAAGAAAAGGGGGGATTGG
GGGGTACAGTGCAGGGGAAAGAATAGTAGACATAATAGCAACAGACATACAAACTAAAGAATTACAAAAA
CAAATTACAAAAATTCAAAATTTTCGGGTTTATTACAGGGACAGCAGAGATCCAGTTTGGTTAATTAACC
CGTGTCGGCTCCAGATCT
Features (pLannotate 1.2.2; 28 found; start..end, strand, type, name):
      1..1212    +  promoter       UbC promoter: human ubiquitin C promoter
   1251..1958    +  CDS            mCherry: mCherry is a basic (constitutively fluorescent) red fluorescent protein published in 2004, derived from Discosoma sp.. It is reported to be a very rapidly-maturing monomer with low acid sensitivity.
   2031..2408    +  CDS            H2B: human histone H2B; HIST1H2BJ
   2427..3125    +  CDS            TagBFP: TagBFP is a basic (constitutively fluorescent) blue fluorescent protein published in 2008, derived from Entacmaea quadricolor. It is reported to be a very rapidly-maturing monomer with very low acid sensitivity.
   3141..3193    +  CDS            T2A (fragment): 2A peptide from Thosea asigna virus capsid protein Eukaryotic ribosomes fail to insert a peptide bond between the Gly and Pro residues, yielding separate polypeptides.
   3238..3826    +  misc_feature   WPRE: woodchuck hepatitis virus posttranscriptional regulatory element
   3847..3984    +  CDS            nef (fragment): NEF_HV1LA - Experimental evidence at protein level: Swiss-Prot protein existence level 1. Extracellular Nef protein targets CD4(+) T-lymphocytes for apoptosis by interacting with CXCR4 surface receptors. From Human immunodeficiency virus type 1 group M subtype B (isolate Lai) (HIV-1).
   3970..4150    +  LTR            5' LTR (truncated): truncated 5' long terminal repeat (LTR) from HIV-1
   4222..4343    +  polyA_signal   SV40 poly(A) signal: SV40 polyadenylation signal
   4383..4518    +  rep_origin     SV40 ori: SV40 origin of replication
   4539..4557    -  promoter       T7 promoter: promoter for bacteriophage T7 RNA polymerase
   4565..4720    +  CDS            lacZα (fragment): LacZα fragment of β-galactosidase; lacZ fragment
   4725..5153    +  rep_origin     f1 ori (sequence partly withheld): f1 bacteriophage origin of replication; arrow indicates direction of (+) strand synthesis
   5206..5310    +  promoter       AmpR promoter: bla
   5311..6171    +  CDS            AmpR: β-lactamase; bla; confers resistance to ampicillin, carbenicillin, and related antibiotics
   6342..6930    +  rep_origin     ori: high-copy-number ColE1/pMB1/pBR322/pUC origin of replication
   7113..7205    +  CDS            lacI (fragment): lac repressor; lacI; The lac repressor binds to the lac operator to inhibit transcription in E. coli. This inhibition can be relieved by adding lactose or isopropyl-β-D-thiogalactopyranoside (IPTG).
   7218..7239    +  protein_bind   CAP binding site: CAP binding activates transcription in the presence of cAMP. E. coli catabolite activator protein
   7254..7284    +  promoter       lac promoter: promoter for the E. coli lac operon
   7292..7308    +  protein_bind   lac operator: The lac repressor binds to the lac operator to inhibit transcription in E. coli. This inhibition can be relieved by adding lactose or isopropyl-β-D-thiogalactopyranoside (IPTG). lac repressor encoded by lacI
   7353..7371    +  promoter       T3 promoter: promoter for bacteriophage T3 RNA polymerase
   7399..7625    +  promoter       RSV promoter: Rous sarcoma virus enhancer/promoter
   7626..7806    +  LTR            5' LTR (truncated): truncated 5' long terminal repeat (LTR) from HIV-1
   7853..7978    +  misc_feature   HIV-1 Ψ: packaging signal of human immunodeficiency virus type 1
   7962..8325    +  CDS            HIV-1 gag (fragment): gag protein from human immunodeficiency virus 1; gag
   8471..8704    +  misc_feature   RRE: The Rev response element (RRE) of HIV-1 allows for Rev-dependent mRNA export from the nucleus to the cytoplasm.
   9081..9181    +  CDS            Rev (fragment): human immunodeficiency virus 1 (HIV-1) Rev protein; rev; enhances nuclear export of unspliced and incompletely spliced viral mRNAs
   9231..9348    +  misc_feature   cPPT/CTS: central polypurine tract and central termination sequence of HIV-1
