[The description below was written by a language model from this plasmid's Addgene catalogue record and pLannotate feature annotations shown in this document.]
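Description:
pUltra-hot-H2B-mTagBFP2 is a 9.4 kb third-generation lentiviral, multicistronic mammalian expression vector built on the pUltra-hot backbone. It is propagated in E. coli through a high-copy ColE1/pUC-type origin with ampicillin selection (AmpR, β-lactamase). The backbone also carries an f1 origin, an SV40 origin and remnants of a lac/T7/T3 cloning region. The viral portion has the usual third-generation layout. An RSV promoter drives a truncated HIV-1 5' LTR, so genomic RNA is made without Tat. This is followed by the Ψ packaging signal with a partial gag sequence, the RRE for Rev-dependent nuclear export, and the cPPT/CTS element. A second truncated LTR and an SV40 polyadenylation signal close the transfer cassette.

The payload is a single open reading frame transcribed from the human ubiquitin C (UbC) promoter. mCherry comes first, followed by human histone H2B (HIST1H2BJ) fused at its C-terminus to mTagBFP2, which the record lists as carrying an I174A mutation. The depositor describes two 2A peptide sequences that cause ribosomal skipping and separate the proteins. The feature table annotates only a T2A fragment downstream of the BFP, leaving the unannotated gap between mCherry and H2B as the likely site of the other. H2B-mTagBFP2 occupies cloning position 1 (XbaI–BamHI). Position 2, after the T2A, remains free for a gene of interest, and a WPRE downstream enhances transcript expression.

Cells therefore express free red fluorescence, a blue chromatin-bound nuclear marker and the user's protein from one transcript. The vector can be used for transient transfection. It can also be packaged with separate packaging and envelope plasmids to produce lentivirus for stable expression.
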