Addgene plasmid #161792: pUltra-hot-H2B-mTagBFP2
Purpose: 3rd generation lentiviral multicistronic vector for mammalian expression of mCherry, H2B-mTagBFP2, and one gene of interest
Depositing lab: Jorge Luis Arias-Arias. Depositing organization: Universidad de Costa Rica.
Backbone
  Vector backbone: pUltra-hot (Addgene Plasmid #24130)
  Backbone manufacturer: Malcolm Moore
  Backbone size w/o insert (bp): 8326
  Total vector size (bp): 9412
  Vector type: Mammalian Expression, Lentiviral ; Multicistronic
Growth in bacteria
  Bacterial resistance: Ampicillin, 100 μg/mL
  Growth temperature: 37°C
  Growth strain: NEB Stable
  Copy number: High Copy
Gene/Insert
  Gene/Insert name: H2B-mTagBFP2
  Species: H. sapiens (human)
  Insert size (bp): 1095
  Mutation: I174A in the mTagBFP2 protein according to PLoS ONE (2011) 6: e28674. doi:10.1371/journal.pone.0028674
  Promoter: UbC
  Tag / fusion protein: mTagBFP2 (C terminal on insert); mCherry (N terminal on backbone)
  Cloning method: Restriction Enzyme; 5′ cloning site XbaI (not destroyed); 3′ cloning site BamHI (not destroyed)
  Sequencing primers: 5′ hUBCpro-F
Terms and licenses: Academic/Nonprofit Terms; Industry Terms: Not Available to Industry
Depositor comments: pUltra-hot-H2B-mTagBFP2 was cloned by Jorge L. Arias-Arias at Universidad de Costa Rica () This vector allows the multicistronic expression of mCherry, H2B-mTagBFP2, and one gene of interest in mammalian cells. The construct contains two 2A peptides coding sequences and two cloning positions flanked by restriction sites: Position 1 (5' XbaI – 3' BamHI): Occupied by the H2B-mTagBFP2 insert. Position 2 (5' NheI – 3' EcoRI or SaII): Available for cloning one gene of interest. The vector is suitable for transient transfection, but could also be used to produce lentiviral particles for stable expression in mammalian cells. For lentivirus packaging use the additional plasmids psPAX2 (Addgene Plasmid #12260) and pMD2.G (Addgene Plasmid #12259).
How to cite: pUltra-hot-H2B-mTagBFP2 was a gift from Jorge Luis Arias-Arias (Addgene plasmid # 161792 ; http://n2t.net/addgene:161792 ; RRID:Addgene_161792)
